>Addgene plasmid #139908 | pBEL1861 | addgene full sequence | sequence record 309760 | Addgene NGS Result
GGGCGCTGACTTCCGCGTTTCCAGACTTTACGAAACACGGAAACCGAAGACCATTCATGTTGTTGCTCAG
GTCGCAGACGTTTTGCAGCAGCAGTCGCTTCACGTTCGCTCGCGTATCGGTGATTCATTCTGCTAACCAG
TAAGGCAACCCCGCCAGCCTAGCCGGGTCCTCAACGACAGGAGCACGATCATGCGCACCCGTGGCCAGGA
CCCAACGCTGCCCGAGATCTCGATCCCGCGAAATTAATACGACTCACTATAGGGAGACCACAACGGTTTC
CCTCTAGAAATAATTTTGTTTAACTTTAAGAAGGAGATATACATATGGCTCTTAACACACCACAAATTAC
GCCGACAAAAAAGATAACAGTGAGGGCAATCGGCGAGGAACTGCCGCGTGGTGATTACCAACGTTGCCCG
CAATGTGACATGCTGTTTAGCCTGCCCGAGATAAATTCTCATCAAAGTGCCTATTGTCCGCGCTGTCAGG
CAAAAATTCGTGACGGGCGCGACTGGTCGCTAACGCGCCTGGCGGCAATGGCCTTCACCATGCTGTTGCT
TATGCCGTTTGCCTGGGGCGAACCGCTGTTGCATATCTGGCTGTTAGGCATTCGTATTGACGCCAACGTT
ATGCAAGGCATCTGGCAAATGACCAAACAGGGCGATGCGATAACGGGGTCGATGGTCTTTTTCTGCGTTA
TTGGTGCCCCGCTCATTCTGGTGACCTCCATAGCTTATTTATGGTTTGGTAACCGACTGGGAATGAATTT
ACGTCCGGTACTGCTGATGCTTGAGCGACTTAAAGAGTGGGTAATGCTCGATATCTACCTGGTCGGCATT
GGCGTTGCTTCTATAAAGGTACAGGATTATGCCCATATCCAGGCTGGTGTCGGCTTGTTCTCTTTTGTGG
CGTTGGTGATTTTAACGACGGTGACGTTGTCACATCTTAATGTCGAAGAACTGTGGGAGCGATTTTATCC
GCAGCGCCCCGCTACGCGTAGGGACGAGAAACTTCGTGTCTGCCTAGGGTGCCATTTTACCGGCTATCCA
GATCAGCGTGGTCGCTGCCCGCGTTGCCATATCCCGCTACGCCTGCGTCGCCGTCATAGTCTGCAAAAAT
GCTGGGCGGCGCTGTTAGCGTCAATCGTTTTATTGTTACCTGCCAACCTGTTGCCTATTTCTATCATTTA
TCTGAACGGAGGACGGCAGGAAGATACAATTCTTTCCGGAATTATGTCGCTGGCAAGTAGCAACATTGCG
GTTGCAGGAATCGTGTTTATCGCCAGTATTCTGGTCCCGTTTACTAAAGTGATCGTCATGTTCACTTTAC
TGTTGAGCATTCATTTTAAATGCCAGCAAGGTTTACGCACACGCATTCTGTTACTGCGGATGGTGACCTG
GATTGGTCGCTGGTCGATGCTCGACCTGTTTGTCATATCTTTAACCATGTCGCTGATTAATCGCGATCAG
ATCCTCGCTTTTACTATGGGACCGGCTGCGTTTTATTTCGGCGCAGCGGTAATTTTGACTATTCTTGCTG
TGGAATGGCTGGACAGCCGCTTACTTTGGGATGCACATGAGTCAGGAAACGCCCGCTTCGACGACTGAAG
CGCAGATTAAAAATAAACGCCGTATCTCACCTTTCTGGCTGCTGCCGTTCATCGCGCTAATGATTGCCAG
TTGGCTGATTTGGGACAGTTATCAGGACCGGGGTAATACCGTCACCATCGACTTTATGTCGGCGGATGGT
ATTGTTCCAGGCCGTACGCCTGTTCGTTATCAGGGCGTTGAAGTCGGAACAGTGCAGGACATCAGCCTCA
GCGACGATCTTCGTAAGATTGAAGTCAAGGTCAGCATCAAGTCCGATATGAAAGATGCGCTGCGCGAAGA
GACTCAGTTCTGGCTGGTGACGCCAAAAGCATCGTTGGCAGGTGTCTCCGGGCTGGACGCCCTCGTCGGT
GGGAACTATATCGGCATGATGCCGGGTAAAGGTAAAGAGCAGGATCACTTTGTCGCACTCGATACCCAAC
CGAAATATCGGCTGGACAATGGCGATCTGATGATCCACCTGCAAGCCCCCGATCTCGGTTCGCTGAACAG
CGGTTCATTGGTCTATTTCCGCAAGATCCCGGTGGGAAAAGTCTACGACTATGCCATCAATCCCAACAAG
CAAGGCGTGGTGATTGATGTCCTGATCGAGCGGCGTTTTACCGATCTGGTGAAAAAAGGTAGCCGTTTCT
GGAACGTTTCCGGCGTTGATGCCAACGTCAGTATCAGTGGCGCGAAGGTGAAACTGGAAAGCCTGGCGGC
ACTGGTTAACGGTGCGATTGCCTTCGATTCACCAGAAGAGTCGAAACCTGCCGAGGCGGAAGATACCTTT
GGTCTGTATGAAGATCTGGCCCACAGCCAGCGTGGCGTAATAATAAAACTGGAACTGCCGAGTGGGGCCG
GATTAACCGCCGACTCGACGCCGTTAATGTATCAGGGGCTGGAAGTCGGACAGCTGACTAAACTGGATTT
AAATCCTGGTGGTAAAGTCACAGGGGAAATGACCGTTGATCCCAGCGTCGTTACCCTGCTTCGTGAAAAT
ACCCGCATCGAATTACGCAACCCGAAATTATCCCTTAGCGATGCTAATCTCAGCGCCAACCTGACCGGCA
AAACCTTCGAGCTGGTGCCCGGCGATGGCGAGCCACGCAAAGAGTTCGTTGTTGTGCCAGGCGAAAAAGC
ACTGCTGCATGAACCTGATGTTCTGACGCTGACCCTGACCGCGCCGGAAAGTTACGGTATTGATGCGGGT
CAGCCGCTCATTCTTCACGGCGTGCAGGTAGGCCAGGTTATCGATCGTAAACTCACCAGCAAAGGCGTCA
CCTTTACCGTCGCCATCGAGCCTCAGCATCGCGAACTGGTAAAAGGCGATAGCAAATTTGTCGTCAACAG
CCGTGTCGATGTGAAGGTGGGGCTGGATGGCGTTGAGTTTCTCGGTGCCAGCGCCTCAGAATGGATCAAT
GGCGGGATACGTATTCTGCCGGGCGATAAAGGTGAGATGAAAGCCAGCTATCCACTGTATGCCAATTTGG
AAAAAGCGCTGGAGAACAGCCTTAGCGATTTACCCACCACAACCGTGAGTTTGAGTGCAGAGACGCTGCC
GGATGTGCAGGCAGGATCGGTAGTGCTGTACCGTAAATTTGAAGTTGGTGAAGTGATTACCGTGCGTCCG
CGAGCTAACGCGTTTGACATCGATCTGCATATTAAGCCGGAGTATCGCAACCTTCTGACCAGCAATAGCG
TGTTCTGGGCAGAAGGCGGGGCGAAAGTTCAGCTGAATGGTAGTGGTCTGACCGTACAGGCATCCCCGCT
CTCCAGAGCTCTAAAGGGAGCCATTAGCTTCGACAACCTCAGCGGTGCCAGCGCCAGTCAGCGTAAAGGC
GATAAGCGTATTCTGTATGCTTCCGAAACAGCGGCCCGTGCGGTTGGCGGGCAGATTACGCTTCACGCTT
TCGATGCCGGAAAACTGGCGGTCGGGATGCCAATTCGCTATCTCGGTATTGACATCGGGCAAATCCAGAC
GCTGGATCTGATTACCGCACGCAATGAAGTACAGGCAAAGGCGGTACTTTACCCGGAATATGTCCAGACC
TTTGCTCGCGGTGGTACGCGCTTCTCAGTGGTCACACCGCAAATTTCGGCAGCTGGCGTTGAGCATCTTG
ATACTATCCTCCAGCCGTATATCAACGTCGAACCAGGCCGGGGCAATCCTCGCCGCGACTTTGAATTACA
AGAGGCCACCATTACTGATTCGCGGTACCTGGATGGCTTAAGCATTATTGTTGAAGCGCCGGAAGCCGGT
TCGTTAGGCATCGGTACGCCTGTGCTGTTCCGTGGTCTGGAAGTCGGTACGGTTACAGGAATGACGCTGG
GGACATTGTCAGATCGCGTGATGATTGCGATGCGCATCAGTAAACGCTATCAACACCTGGTGCGTAACAA
TTCCGTCTTCTGGTTGGCATCGGGTTACAGTCTGGACTTTGGTCTGACGGGCGGCGTAGTGAAAACCGGC
ACCTTTAACCAGTTTATCCGTGGCGGCATCGCCTTCGCCACGCCTCCGGGTACGCCACTGGCACCGAAAG
CCCAGGAAGGCAAACACTTCCTGTTGCAGGAAAGTGAACCGAAAGAGTGGCGTGAATGGGGAACTGCGCT
TCCCAAATAATGCCCACCTCGAGCAGATCCGGCTGCTAACAAAGCCCGAAAGGAAGCTGAGTTGGCTGCT
GCCACCGCTGAGCAATAACTAGCATAACCCCTTGGGGCCTCTAAACGGGTCTTGAGGGGTTTTTTGCTGA
AAGGAGGAACTATATCCGGATAATTCTTGAAGACGAAAGGGCCTCGTGATACGCCTATTTTTATAGGTTA
ATGTCATGATAATAATGGTTTCTTAGACGTCAGGTGGCACTTTTCGGGGAAATGTGCGCGGAACCCCTAT
TTGTTTATTTTTCTAAATACATTCAAATATGTATCCGCTCATGAGACAATAACCCTGATAAATGCTTCAA
TAATATTGAAAAAGGAAGAGTATGAGTATTCAACATTTCCGTGTCGCCCTTATTCCCTTTTTTGCGGCAT
TTTGCCTTCCTGTTTTTGCTCACCCAGAAACGCTGGTGAAAGTAAAAGATGCTGAAGATCAGTTGGGTGC
ACGAGTGGGTTACATCGAACTGGATCTCAACAGCGGTAAGATCCTTGAGAGTTTTCGCCCCGAAGAACGT
TTTCCAATGATGAGCACTTTTAAAGTTCTGCTATGTGGCGCGGTATTATCCCGTGTTGACGCCGGGCAAG
AGCAACTCGGTCGCCGCATACACTATTCTCAGAATGACTTGGTTGAGTACTCACCAGTCACAGAAAAGCA
TCTTACGGATGGCATGACAGTAAGAGAATTATGCAGTGCTGCCATAACCATGAGTGATAACACTGCGGCC
AACTTACTTCTGACAACGATCGGAGGACCGAAGGAGCTAACCGCTTTTTTGCACAACATGGGGGATCATG
TAACTCGCCTTGATCGTTGGGAACCGGAGCTGAATGAAGCCATACCAAACGACGAGCGTGACACCACGAT
GCCTGCAGCAATGGCAACAACGTTGCGCAAACTATTAACTGGCGAACTACTTACTCTAGCTTCCCGGCAA
CAATTAATAGACTGGATGGAGGCGGATAAAGTTGCAGGACCACTTCTGCGCTCGGCCCTTCCGGCTGGCT
GGTTTATTGCTGATAAATCTGGAGCCGGTGAGCGTGGGTCTCGCGGTATCATTGCAGCACTGGGGCCAGA
TGGTAAGCCCTCCCGTATCGTAGTTATCTACACGACGGGGAGTCAGGCAACTATGGATGAACGAAATAGA
CAGATCGCTGAGATAGGTGCCTCACTGATTAAGCATTGGTAACTGTCAGACCAAGTTTACTCATATATAC
TTTAGATTGATTTAAAACTTCATTTTTAATTTAAAAGGATCTAGGTGAAGATCCTTTTTGATAATCTCAT
GACCAAAATCCCTTAACGTGAGTTTTCGTTCCACTGAGCGTCAGACCCCGTAGAAAAGATCAAAGGATCT
TCTTGAGATCCTTTTTTTCTGCGCGTAATCTGCTGCTTGCAAACAAAAAAACCACCGCTACCAGCGGTGG
TTTGTTTGCCGGATCAAGAGCTACCAACTCTTTTTCCGAAGGTAACTGGCTTCAGCAGAGCGCAGATACC
AAATACTGTCCTTCTAGTGTAGCCGTAGTTAGGCCACCACTTCAAGAACTCTGTAGCACCGCCTACATAC
CTCGCTCTGCTAATCCTGTTACCAGTGGCTGCTGCCAGTGGCGATAAGTCGTGTCTTACCGGGTTGGACT
CAAGACGATAGTTACCGGATAAGGCGCAGCGGTCGGGCTGAACGGGGGGTTCGTGCACACAGCCCAGCTT
GGAGCGAACGACCTACACCGAACTGAGATACCTACAGCGTGAGCTATGAGAAAGCGCCACGCTTCCCGAA
GGGAGAAAGGCGGACAGGTATCCGGTAAGCGGCAGGGTCGGAACAGGAGAGCGCACGAGGGAGCTTCCAG
GGGGAAACGCCTGGTATCTTTATAGTCCTGTCGGGTTTCGCCACCTCTGACTTGAGCGTCGATTTTTGTG
ATGCTCGTCAGGGGGGCGGAGCCTATGGAAAAACGCCAGCAACGCGGCCTTTTTACGGTTCCTGGCCTTT
TGCTGGCCTTTTGCTCACATGTTCTTTCCTGCGTTATCCCCTGATTCTGTGGATAACCGTATTACCGCCT
TTGAGTGAGCTGATACCGCTCGCCGCAGCCGAACGACCGAGCGCAGCGAGTCAGTGAGCGAGGAAGCGGA
AGAGCGCCTGATGCGGTATTTTCTCCTTACGCATCTGTGCGGTATTTCACACCGCAATGGTGCACTCTCA
GTACAATCTGCTCTGATGCCGCATAGTTAAGCCAGTATACACTCCGCTATCGCTACGTGACTGGGTCATG
GCTGCGCCCCGACACCCGCCAACACCCGCTGACGCGCCCTGACGGGCTTGTCTGCTCCCGGCATCCGCTT
ACAGACAAGCTGTGACCGTCTCCGGGAGCTGCATGTGTCAGAGGTTTTCACCGTCATCACCGAAACGCGC
GAGGCAGCTGCGGTAAAGCTCATCAGCGTGGTCGTGAAGCGATTCACAGATGTCTGCCTGTTCATCCGCG
TCCAGCTCGTTGAGTTTCTCCAGAAGCGTTAATGTCTGGCTTCTGATAAAGCGGGCCATGTTAAGGGCGG
TTTTTTCCTGTTTGGTCACTGATGCCTCCGTGTAAGGGGGATTTCTGTTCATGGGGGTAATGATACCGAT
GAAACGAGAGAGGATGCTCACGATACGGGTTACTGATGATGAACATGCCCGGTTACTGGAACGTTGTGAG
GGTAAACAACTGGCGGTATGGATGCGGCGGGACCAGAGAAAAATCACTCAGGGTCAATGCCAGCGCTTCG
TTAATACAGATGTAGGTGTTCCACAGGGTAGCCAGCAGCATCCTGCGATGCAGATCCGGAACATAATGGT
GCA
Features (pLannotate 1.2.2; 12 found; start..end, strand, type, name):
    245..263     +  promoter       T7 promoter: promoter for bacteriophage T7 RNA polymerase
    295..317     +  RBS            RBS: efficient ribosome binding site from bacteriophage T7 gene 10 (Olins and Rangwala, 1989)
    325..1605    +  CDS            yebS: YEBS_ECOLI - Experimental evidence at protein level: Swiss-Prot protein existence level 1. Component of a transport pathway that contributes to membrane integrity. From Escherichia coli (strain K12).
   1577..4207    +  CDS            yebT: YEBT_ECOLI - Experimental evidence at protein level: Swiss-Prot protein existence level 1. Component of a transport pathway that contributes to membrane integrity (PubMed:27795327). May directly span the intermembrane space, facilitating the transport of substrates across the periplasm (Probable). From Escherichia coli (strain K12).
   4232..4281    +  CDS            SET1 (fragment): solubility-enhancement tag derived from T7 phage gene 10B
   4289..4336    +  terminator     T7 terminator: transcription terminator for bacteriophage T7 RNA polymerase
   4467..4571    +  promoter       AmpR promoter: bla
   4572..5432    +  CDS            AmpR: β-lactamase; bla; confers resistance to ampicillin, carbenicillin, and related antibiotics
   5603..6191    +  rep_origin     ori: high-copy-number ColE1/pMB1/pBR322/pUC origin of replication
   6377..6516    -  misc_feature   bom: basis of mobility region from pBR322
   6618..6809    -  CDS            rop: Rop protein, which maintains plasmids at low copy number; rop
   6826..133     +  CDS            YPB1_ECOLX (across the origin): Protein predicted: Swiss-Prot protein existence level 4. From Escherichia coli.
