[The description below was written by a language model from this plasmid's Addgene catalogue record and pLannotate feature annotations shown in this document.]
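Description:
pBEL1861 is a bacterial expression plasmid built on the pET17b backbone, made by Gibson cloning, that carries the Escherichia coli letAB operon with a point mutation in LetB (L358N). It is described as a complementation plasmid, meaning it is intended to reintroduce LetA together with the mutant LetB into cells so that the functional consequence of the substitution can be tested. The 7,073-nt sequenced record is maintained through a ColE1/pMB1-type origin and selected with ampicillin via the β-lactamase gene under its own promoter. The catalogue lists the plasmid as high copy, although the feature table also shows the pBR322-derived bom region and the rop gene, which normally restrains copy number.

The insert sits in the standard pET expression cassette: a T7 promoter followed by the strong ribosome binding site from phage T7 gene 10, then the two coding sequences, and a T7 terminator downstream. The annotation uses the older gene names, yebS for LetA and yebT for LetB, and the two reading frames overlap slightly, consistent with preservation of the native operon arrangement. Both proteins are annotated as components of a transport pathway that contributes to membrane integrity, with LetB thought to span the periplasm and move substrates between the membranes; the associated study describes it as a tunnel for lipid transport across the envelope. A short fragment annotated as a T7 gene 10-derived solubility tag lies between the LetB coding sequence and the terminator, and appears to be residual vector sequence rather than a fusion. No epitope or purification tags are annotated. The record does not state which strain backgrounds or phenotypic assays are used for complementation.
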