Addgene plasmid #139908: pBEL1861
Purpose: Complementation plasmid for LetAB with LetB mutant L358N
Depositing lab: Gira Bhabha & Damian Ekiert. Depositing organization: NYU Grossman School of Medicine. Publication: LetB Structure Reveals a Tunnel for Lipid Transport across the Bacterial Envelope. Isom GL, Coudray N, MacRae MR, McManus CT, Ekiert DC, Bhabha G. Cell. 2020 Apr 30;181(3):653-664.e19. doi: 10.1016/j.cell.2020.03.030. PubMed 32359438.
Backbone
  Vector backbone: pET17b
  Vector type: Bacterial Expression
Growth in bacteria
  Bacterial resistance: Ampicillin, 100 μg/mL
  Growth temperature: 37°C
  Growth strain: DH5alpha
  Copy number: High Copy
Gene/Insert
  Gene/Insert name: LetAB
  Species: E. coli
  Mutation: LetA-LetB(L358N)
  Cloning method: Gibson Cloning
Terms and licenses: Academic/Nonprofit Terms; Industry Terms: Not Available to Industry
Depositor comments: Please visit https://www.biorxiv.org/content/10.1101/748145v1 for bioRxiv preprint.
How to cite: pBEL1861 was a gift from Gira Bhabha & Damian Ekiert (Addgene plasmid # 139908 ; http://n2t.net/addgene:139908 ; RRID:Addgene_139908)
